>Addgene plasmid #138847 | pPD355 VPR-FRB (NLS) | addgene full sequence | sequence record 322060 | Addgene NGS Result
GACGGATCGGGAGATCTCCCGATCCCCTATGGTGCACTCTCAGTACAATCTGCTCTGATGCCGCATAGTT
AAGCCAGTATCTGCTCCCTGCTTGTGTGTTGGAGGTCGCTGAGTAGTGCGCGAGCAAAATTTAAGCTACA
ACAAGGCAAGGCTTGACCGACAATTGCATGAAGAATCTGCTTAGGGTTAGGCGTTTTGCGCTGCTTCGCG
ATGTACGGGCCAGATATACGCGTTGACATTGATTATTGACTAGTTATTAATAGTAATCAATTACGGGGTC
ATTAGTTCATAGCCCATATATGGAGTTCCGCGTTACATAACTTACGGTAAATGGCCCGCCTGGCTGACCG
CCCAACGACCCCCGCCCATTGACGTCAATAATGACGTATGTTCCCATAGTAACGCCAATAGGGACTTTCC
ATTGACGTCAATGGGTGGAGTATTTACGGTAAACTGCCCACTTGGCAGTACATCAAGTGTATCATATGCC
AAGTACGCCCCCTATTGACGTCAATGACGGTAAATGGCCCGCCTGGCATTATGCCCAGTACATGACCTTA
TGGGACTTTCCTACTTGGCAGTACATCTACGTATTAGTCATCGCTATTACCATGGTGATGCGGTTTTGGC
AGTACATCAATGGGCGTGGATAGCGGTTTGACTCACGGGGATTTCCAAGTCTCCACCCCATTGACGTCAA
TGGGAGTTTGTTTTGGCACCAAAATCAACGGGACTTTCCAAAATGTCGTAACAACTCCGCCCCATTGACG
CAAATGGGCGGTAGGCGTGTACGGTGGGAGGTCTATATAAGCAGAGCTCTCTGGCTAACTAGAGAACCCA
CTGCTTACTGGCTTATCGAAATTAATACGACTCACTATAGGGAGTCCCAAGCTGGCTAGCGCCACCATGG
ATTATAAGGATCACGATGGCGACTACAAGGACCACGATATTGACTACAAAGACGATGACGATAAAATGGC
TCCTAAGAAAAAGCGCAAAGTCGGTATCCATGGCGTTCCCGGATCAGACGCATTGGACGATTTTGATCTG
GATATGCTGGGAAGTGACGCCCTCGATGATTTTGACCTTGACATGCTTGGTTCGGATGCCCTTGATGACT
TTGACCTCGACATGCTCGGCAGTGACGCCCTTGATGATTTCGACCTGGACATGCTGATTAACTCTAGAAG
TTCCGGATCTGTTGGTAGCCAGTACCTGCCCGACACCGACGACCGGCACCGGATCGAGGAAAAGCGGAAG
CGGACCTACGAGACATTCAAGAGCATCATGAAGAAGTCCCCCTTCAGCGGCCCCACCGACCCTAGACCTC
CACCTAGAAGAATCGCCGTGCCCAGCAGATCCAGCGCCAGCGTGCCAAAACCTGCCCCCCAGCCTTACCC
CTTCACCAGCAGCCTGAGCACCATCAACTACGACGAGTTCCCTACCATGGTGTTCCCCAGCGGCCAGATC
TCTCAGGCCTCTGCTCTGGCTCCAGCCCCTCCTCAGGTGCTGCCTCAGGCTCCTGCTCCTGCACCAGCTC
CAGCCATGGTGTCTGCACTGGCTCAGGCACCAGCACCCGTGCCTGTGCTGGCTCCTGGACCTCCACAGGC
TGTGGCTCCACCAGCCCCTAAACCTACACAGGCCGGCGAGGGCACACTGTCTGAAGCTCTGCTGCAGCTG
CAGTTCGACGACGAGGATCTGGGAGCCCTGCTGGGAAACAGCACCGATCCTGCCGTGTTCACCGACCTGG
CCAGCGTGGACAACAGCGAGTTCCAGCAGCTGCTGAACCAGGGCATCCCTGTGGCCCCTCACACCACCGA
GCCCATGCTGATGGAATACCCCGAGGCCATCACCCGGCTCGTGACAGGCGCTCAGAGGCCTCCTGATCCA
GCTCCTGCCCCTCTGGGAGCACCAGGCCTGCCTAATGGACTGCTGTCTGGCGACGAGGACTTCAGCTCTA
TCGCCGATATGGATTTCTCAGCCTTGCTGGGCTCTGGCAGCGGCAGCCGGGATTCCAGGGAAGGGATGTT
TTTGCCGAAGCCTGAGGCCGGCTCCGCTATTAGTGACGTGTTTGAGGGCCGCGAGGTGTGCCAGCCAAAA
CGAATCCGGCCATTTCATCCTCCAGGAAGTCCATGGGCCAACCGCCCACTCCCCGCCAGCCTCGCACCAA
CACCAACCGGTCCAGTACATGAGCCAGTCGGGTCACTGACCCCGGCACCAGTCCCTCAGCCACTGGATCC
AGCGCCCGCAGTGACTCCCGAGGCCAGTCACCTGTTGGAGGATCCCGATGAAGAGACGAGCCAGGCTGTC
AAAGCCCTTCGGGAGATGGCCGATACTGTGATTCCCCAGAAGGAAGAGGCTGCAATCTGTGGCCAAATGG
ACCTTTCCCATCCGCCCCCAAGGGGCCATCTGGATGAGCTGACAACCACACTTGAGTCCATGACCGAGGA
TCTGAACCTGGACTCACCCCTGACCCCGGAATTGAACGAGATTCTGGATACCTTCCTGAACGACGAGTGC
CTCTTGCATGCCATGCATATCAGCACAGGACTGTCCATCTTCGACACATCTCTGTTTTCTGGTTCTGGTT
CTGGTTCAGGATCCGGTGGTGGCGGGTCTGGAGGAGGAGGTAGTGGTGGAGGTGGCTCTGGTACCATGCT
TGAGATGTGGCATGAAGGCCTGGAAGAGGCATCTCGTTTGTACTTTGGGGAAAGGAACGTGAAAGGCATG
TTTGAGGTGCTGGAGCCCTTGCATGCTATGATGGAACGGGGACCCCAGACTCTGAAGGAAACATCCTTTA
ATCAGGCCTATGGTCGAGATTTAATGGAGGCCCAAGAGTGGTGCAGGAAGTACATGAAATCAGGGAATGT
CAAGGACCTCCTCCAAGCCTGGGACCTCTATTATCATGTGTTCCGACGAATCTCAAAGACTAGATGAGCG
GCCGCTCGAGTCTAGAGGGCCCGTTTAAACCCGCTGATCAGCCTCGACTGTGCCTTCTAGTTGCCAGCCA
TCTGTTGTTTGCCCCTCCCCCGTGCCTTCCTTGACCCTGGAAGGTGCCACTCCCACTGTCCTTTCCTAAT
AAAATGAGGAAATTGCATCGCATTGTCTGAGTAGGTGTCATTCTATTCTGGGGGGTGGGGTGGGGCAGGA
CAGCAAGGGGGAGGATTGGGAAGTCAATAGCAGGCATGCTGGGGATGCGGTGGGCTCTATGGCTTCTGAG
GCGGAAAGAACCAGCTGGGGCTCTAGGGGGTATCCCC
[124 nt withheld, positions 3258-3381]
C
[91 nt withheld, positions 3383-3473]
A
[49 nt withheld, positions 3475-3523]
CCTTTGACGTTGGAGTCCACGTTCTTT
[37 nt withheld, positions 3551-3587]
ACCCTATCTCGGTCTATTCTTTTGATTTATAAGGGATTTTGCCGATTTCGGCCTATTGGTTAAAAAATGA
GCTGATTTAACAAAAATTTAACGCGAATTAATTCTGTGGAATGTGTGTCAGTTAGGCTCAATTAGTCAGC
AACCATAGTCCCGCCCCTAACTCCGCCCATCCCGCCCCTAACTCCGCCCAGTTCCGCCCATTCTCCGCCC
CATGGCTGACTAATTTTTTTTATTTATGCAGAGGCCGAGGCCGCCTCTGCCTCTGAGCTATTCCAGAAGT
AGTGAGGAGGCTTTTTTGGAGGCCTAGGCTTTTGCAAAAAGCTCCCGGGAGCTTGTATATCCATTTTCGG
AGGTTGGGCTTCGGAATCGTTTTCCGGGACGCCGGCTGGATGATCCTCCAGCGCGGGGATCTCATGCTGG
AGTTCTTCGCCCACCCCAACTTGTTTATTGCAGCTTATAATGGTTACAAATAAAGCAATAGCATCACAAA
TTTCACAAATAAAGCATTTTTTTCACTGCATTCTAGTTGTGGTTTGTCCAAACTCATCAATGTATCTTAT
CATGTCTGTATACCGTCGACCTCTAGCTAGAGCTTGGCGTAATCATGGTCATAGCTGTTTCCTGTGTGAA
ATTGTTATCCGCTCACAATTCCACACAACATACGAGCCGGAAGCATAAAGTGTAAAGCCTGGGGTGCCTA
ATGAGTGAGCTAACTCACATTAATTGCGTTGCGCTCACTGCCCGCTTTCCAGTCGGGAAACCTGTCGTGC
CAGCTGCATTAATGAATCGGCCAACGCGCGGGGAGAGGCGGTTTGCGTATTGGGCGCTCTTCCGCTTCCT
CGCTCACTGACTCGCTGCGCTCGGTCGTTCGGCTGCGGCGAGCGGTATCAGCTCACTCAAAGGCGGTAAT
ACGGTTATCCACAGAATCAGGGGATAACGCAGGAAAGAACATGTGAGCAAAAGGCCAGCAAAAGGCCAGG
AACCGTAAAAAGGCCGCGTTGCTGGCGTTTTTCCATAGGCTCCGCCCCCCTGACGAGCATCACAAAAATC
GACGCTCAAGTCAGAGGTGGCGAAACCCGACAGGACTATAAAGATACCAGGCGTTTCCCCCTGGAAGCTC
CCTCGTGCGCTCTCCTGTTCCGACCCTGCCGCTTACCGGATACCTGTCCGCCTTTCTCCCTTCGGGAAGC
GTGGCGCTTTCTCATAGCTCACGCTGTAGGTATCTCAGTTCGGTGTAGGTCGTTCGCTCCAAGCTGGGCT
GTGTGCACGAACCCCCCGTTCAGCCCGACCGCTGCGCCTTATCCGGTAACTATCGTCTTGAGTCCAACCC
GGTAAGACACGACTTATCGCCACTGGCAGCAGCCACTGGTAACAGGATTAGCAGAGCGAGGTATGTAGGC
GGTGCTACAGAGTTCTTGAAGTGGTGGCCTAACTACGGCTACACTAGAAGAACAGTATTTGGTATCTGCG
CTCTGCTGAAGCCAGTTACCTTCGGAAAAAGAGTTGGTAGCTCTTGATCCGGCAAACAAACCACCGCTGG
TAGCGGTGGTTTTTTTGTTTGCAAGCAGCAGATTACGCGCAGAAAAAAAGGATCTCAAGAAGATCCTTTG
ATCTTTTCTACGGGGTCTGACGCTCAGTGGAACGAAAACTCACGTTAAGGGATTTTGGTCATGAGATTAT
CAAAAAGGATCTTCACCTAGATCCTTTTAAATTAAAAATGAAGTTTTAAATCAATCTAAAGTATATATGA
GTAAACTTGGTCTGACAGTTACCAATGCTTAATCAGTGAGGCACCTATCTCAGCGATCTGTCTATTTCGT
TCATCCATAGTTGCCTGACTCCCCGTCGTGTAGATAACTACGATACGGGAGGGCTTACCATCTGGCCCCA
GTGCTGCAATGATACCGCGAGATCCACGCTCACCGGCTCCAGATTTATCAGCAATAAACCAGCCAGCCGG
AAGGGCCGAGCGCAGAAGTGGTCCTGCAACTTTATCCGCCTCCATCCAGTCTATTAATTGTTGCCGGGAA
GCTAGAGTAAGTAGTTCGCCAGTTAATAGTTTGCGCAACGTTGTTGCCATTGCTACAGGCATCGTGGTGT
CACGCTCGTCGTTTGGTATGGCTTCATTCAGCTCCGGTTCCCAACGATCAAGGCGAGTTACATGATCCCC
CATGTTGTGCAAAAAAGCGGTTAGCTCCTTCGGTCCTCCGATCGTTGTCAGAAGTAAGTTGGCCGCAGTG
TTATCACTCATGGTTATGGCAGCACTGCATAATTCTCTTACTGTCATGCCATCCGTAAGATGCTTTTCTG
TGACTGGTGAGTACTCAACCAAGTCATTCTGAGAATAGTGTATGCGGCGACCGAGTTGCTCTTGCCCGGC
GTCAATACGGGATAATACCGCGCCACATAGCAGAACTTTAAAAGTGCTCATCATTGGAAAACGTTCTTCG
GGGCGAAAACTCTCAAGGATCTTACCGCTGTTGAGATCCAGTTCGATGTAACCCACTCGTGCACCCAACT
GATCTTCAGCATCTTTTACTTTCACCAGCGTTTCTGGGTGAGCAAAAACAGGAAGGCAAAATGCCGCAAA
AAAGGGAATAAGGGCGACACGGAAATGTTGAATACTCATACTCTTCCTTTTTCAATATTATTGAAGCATT
TATCAGGGTTATTGTCTCATGAGCGGATACATATTTGAATGTATTTAGAAAAATAAACAAATAGGGGTTC
CGCGCACATTTCCCCGAAAAGTGCCACCTGACGTC
Features (pLannotate 1.2.2; 24 found; start..end, strand, type, name):
     28..80      -  misc_feature   bom (fragment): basis of mobility region from pBR322
    235..614     +  enhancer       CMV enhancer: human cytomegalovirus immediate early enhancer
    615..818     +  promoter       CMV promoter: human cytomegalovirus (CMV) immediate early promoter
    814..847     +  LTR            5' LTR (truncated) (fragment): truncated 5' long terminal repeat (LTR) from HIV-1
    863..881     +  promoter       T7 promoter: promoter for bacteriophage T7 RNA polymerase
    952..975     +  CDS            3xFLAG (fragment): three tandem FLAG® epitope tags
   1147..1163    +  CDS            VP96 (fragment): 6 tandem repeats of the minimal activation domain of herpes simplex virus VP16 (Cheng et al., 2013)
   1210..1989    +  CDS            RELA (fragment): TF65_HUMAN - Also known as NFKB3. Experimental evidence at protein level: Swiss-Prot protein existence level 1. NF-kappa-B is a pleiotropic transcription factor present in almost all cell types and is the endpoint of a series of signal transduction events that are initiated by a vast array of stimuli related to many biological processes such as inflammation, immunity, differentiation, cell growth, tumorigenesis and apoptosis. NF-kappa-B is a homo- or heterodimeric complex formed by the Rel-like domain- containing proteins RELA/p65, RELB, NFKB1/p105, NFKB1/p50, REL and NFKB2/p52. The heterodime
   2008..2577    +  CDS            Rta AD: transcriptional activation domain from the human herpesvirus 4 (Epstein-Barr virus) replication and transcription activator Rta/BRLF1 (Hardwick et al., 1992; Chavez et al., 2015)
   2661..2928    +  CDS            FRB* (fragment): T2098L mutant of FKBP-rapamycin binding domain of human FRAP binds synthetic ligands such as AP21967
   2988..3099    +  polyA_signal   bGH poly(A) signal: bovine growth hormone polyadenylation signal
   3216..3237    +  promoter       SV40 promoter (fragment): SV40 enhancer and early promoter
   3258..3686    +  rep_origin     f1 ori (sequence partly withheld): f1 bacteriophage origin of replication; arrow indicates direction of (+) strand synthesis
   3691..3713    +  promoter       SV40 promoter (fragment): SV40 enhancer and early promoter
   3714..3905    +  promoter       SV40 promoter: SV40 early promoter
   3932..4030    +  CDS            ble (fragment): BLE_KLEPN - Experimental evidence at protein level: Swiss-Prot protein existence level 1. Binding protein with a strong affinity to the bleomycin family of antibiotics. Binds to CL990; an antimitotic-antibiotic compound. From Klebsiella pneumoniae.
   4025..4146    +  polyA_signal   SV40 poly(A) signal: SV40 polyadenylation signal
   4219..4235    -  protein_bind   lac operator: The lac repressor binds to the lac operator to inhibit transcription in E. coli. This inhibition can be relieved by adding lactose or isopropyl-β-D-thiogalactopyranoside (IPTG). lac repressor encoded by lacI
   4243..4273    -  promoter       lac promoter: promoter for the E. coli lac operon
   4288..4309    -  protein_bind   CAP binding site: CAP binding activates transcription in the presence of cAMP. E. coli catabolite activator protein
   4322..4414    -  CDS            lacI (fragment): lac repressor; lacI; The lac repressor binds to the lac operator to inhibit transcription in E. coli. This inhibition can be relieved by adding lactose or isopropyl-β-D-thiogalactopyranoside (IPTG).
   4597..5185    -  rep_origin     ori: high-copy-number ColE1/pMB1/pBR322/pUC origin of replication
   5356..6216    -  CDS            AmpR: β-lactamase; bla; confers resistance to ampicillin, carbenicillin, and related antibiotics
   6217..6321    -  promoter       AmpR promoter: bla
