[The description below was written by a language model from this plasmid's Addgene catalogue record and pLannotate feature annotations shown in this document.]
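Description:
pPD355 VPR-FRB (NLS) is a mammalian expression plasmid from the COMET synthetic biology toolkit, built in a pcDNA-derived Golden Gate backbone (pPD005). It is propagated in E. coli as a high-copy plasmid through a ColE1/pUC-type origin and selected with ampicillin via the β-lactamase gene. An f1 phage origin is also present. Downstream of the expression cassette the annotation shows an SV40 early promoter followed by only a short fragment of a bleomycin-resistance gene and an SV40 polyadenylation signal. This suggests that no intact mammalian selection marker remains, so the plasmid appears suited mainly to transient transfection.

The payload is a synthetic fusion protein expressed constitutively from the human CMV immediate-early enhancer and promoter and terminated by the bovine growth hormone polyadenylation signal. It was cloned between NheI and NotI sites. The open reading frame begins with an N-terminal 3xFLAG epitope tag for detection, followed by the tripartite VPR transcriptional activator. VPR appears in the feature table as VP16-derived repeats, the RELA/p65 activation region and the Epstein-Barr virus Rta activation domain. The activator is fused to FRB, the FKBP-rapamycin binding domain. The annotation tool matched this segment to the T2098L variant, but only as a fragment, so the exact allele is not confirmed by the record. The name indicates a nuclear localisation signal, though it is not separately annotated.

FRB dimerises with FKBP in the presence of rapamycin or related ligands. The construct therefore supplies the activation-domain half of a chemically inducible split transcription factor, presumably paired with an FKBP-fused DNA-binding domain to build ligand-responsive gene programs in mammalian cells.
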