Addgene plasmid #138847: pPD355 VPR-FRB (NLS)
Purpose: Constitutive expression of VPR-FRB under the CMV promoter.
Depositing lab: Joshua Leonard. Publication: The COMET toolkit for composing customizable genetic programs in mammalian cells. Donahue PS, Draut JW, Muldoon JJ, Edelstein HI, Bagheri N, Leonard JN. Nat Commun. 2020 Feb 7;11(1):779. doi: 10.1038/s41467-019-14147-5. PubMed 32034124.
Backbone
  Vector backbone: pPD005 pcDNA Golden Gate
  Vector type: Mammalian Expression, Synthetic Biology
Growth in bacteria
  Bacterial resistance: Ampicillin, 100 μg/mL
  Growth temperature: 37°C
  Growth strain: DH5alpha
  Copy number: High Copy
Gene/Insert
  Gene/Insert name: VPR-FRB
  Species: Synthetic
  Promoter: CMV
  Tag / fusion protein: 3xFlag (N terminal on insert)
  Cloning method: Restriction Enzyme; 5′ cloning site NheI (not destroyed); 3′ cloning site NotI (not destroyed)
  Sequencing primers: 5′ CGCAAATGGGCGGTAGGCGTG; 3′ TAGAAGGCACAGTCGAGG
Terms and licenses: Academic/Nonprofit Terms; Industry Terms: Not Available to Industry
Depositor comments: Leonard Lab plasmid reference number: L1352
How to cite: pPD355 VPR-FRB (NLS) was a gift from Joshua Leonard (Addgene plasmid # 138847 ; http://n2t.net/addgene:138847 ; RRID:Addgene_138847)
