>Addgene plasmid #138847 | pPD355 VPR-FRB (NLS) | depositor partial sequence | sequence record 268361 | VPR-FRB gene
ATGGATTATAAGGATCACGATGGCGACTACAAGGACCACGATATTGACTACAAAGACGATGACGATAAAA
TGGCTCCTAAGAAAAAGCGCAAAGTCGGTATCCATGGCGTTCCCGGATCAGACGCATTGGACGATTTTGA
TCTGGATATGCTGGGAAGTGACGCCCTCGATGATTTTGACCTTGACATGCTTGGTTCGGATGCCCTTGAT
GACTTTGACCTCGACATGCTCGGCAGTGACGCCCTTGATGATTTCGACCTGGACATGCTGATTAACTCTA
GAAGTTCCGGATCTGTTGGTAGCCAGTACCTGCCCGACACCGACGACCGGCACCGGATCGAGGAAAAGCG
GAAGCGGACCTACGAGACATTCAAGAGCATCATGAAGAAGTCCCCCTTCAGCGGCCCCACCGACCCTAGA
CCTCCACCTAGAAGAATCGCCGTGCCCAGCAGATCCAGCGCCAGCGTGCCAAAACCTGCCCCCCAGCCTT
ACCCCTTCACCAGCAGCCTGAGCACCATCAACTACGACGAGTTCCCTACCATGGTGTTCCCCAGCGGCCA
GATCTCTCAGGCCTCTGCTCTGGCTCCAGCCCCTCCTCAGGTGCTGCCTCAGGCTCCTGCTCCTGCACCA
GCTCCAGCCATGGTGTCTGCACTGGCTCAGGCACCAGCACCCGTGCCTGTGCTGGCTCCTGGACCTCCAC
AGGCTGTGGCTCCACCAGCCCCTAAACCTACACAGGCCGGCGAGGGCACACTGTCTGAAGCTCTGCTGCA
GCTGCAGTTCGACGACGAGGATCTGGGAGCCCTGCTGGGAAACAGCACCGATCCTGCCGTGTTCACCGAC
CTGGCCAGCGTGGACAACAGCGAGTTCCAGCAGCTGCTGAACCAGGGCATCCCTGTGGCCCCTCACACCA
CCGAGCCCATGCTGATGGAATACCCCGAGGCCATCACCCGGCTCGTGACAGGCGCTCAGAGGCCTCCTGA
TCCAGCTCCTGCCCCTCTGGGAGCACCAGGCCTGCCTAATGGACTGCTGTCTGGCGACGAGGACTTCAGC
TCTATCGCCGATATGGATTTCTCAGCCTTGCTGGGCTCTGGCAGCGGCAGCCGGGATTCCAGGGAAGGGA
TGTTTTTGCCGAAGCCTGAGGCCGGCTCCGCTATTAGTGACGTGTTTGAGGGCCGCGAGGTGTGCCAGCC
AAAACGAATCCGGCCATTTCATCCTCCAGGAAGTCCATGGGCCAACCGCCCACTCCCCGCCAGCCTCGCA
CCAACACCAACCGGTCCAGTACATGAGCCAGTCGGGTCACTGACCCCGGCACCAGTCCCTCAGCCACTGG
ATCCAGCGCCCGCAGTGACTCCCGAGGCCAGTCACCTGTTGGAGGATCCCGATGAAGAGACGAGCCAGGC
TGTCAAAGCCCTTCGGGAGATGGCCGATACTGTGATTCCCCAGAAGGAAGAGGCTGCAATCTGTGGCCAA
ATGGACCTTTCCCATCCGCCCCCAAGGGGCCATCTGGATGAGCTGACAACCACACTTGAGTCCATGACCG
AGGATCTGAACCTGGACTCACCCCTGACCCCGGAATTGAACGAGATTCTGGATACCTTCCTGAACGACGA
GTGCCTCTTGCATGCCATGCATATCAGCACAGGACTGTCCATCTTCGACACATCTCTGTTTTCTGGTTCT
GGTTCTGGTTCAGGATCCGGTGGTGGCGGGTCTGGAGGAGGAGGTAGTGGTGGAGGTGGCTCTGGTACCA
TGCTTGAGATGTGGCATGAAGGCCTGGAAGAGGCATCTCGTTTGTACTTTGGGGAAAGGAACGTGAAAGG
CATGTTTGAGGTGCTGGAGCCCTTGCATGCTATGATGGAACGGGGACCCCAGACTCTGAAGGAAACATCC
TTTAATCAGGCCTATGGTCGAGATTTAATGGAGGCCCAAGAGTGGTGCAGGAAGTACATGAAATCAGGGA
ATGTCAAGGACCTCCTCCAAGCCTGGGACCTCTATTATCATGTGTTCCGACGAATCTCAAAGACTAGATG
A
